Addgene plasmid #19551: pcDNA5/FRT/TO HIS DNAJB2b
Depositing lab: Harm Kampinga. Depositing organization: University Medical Center Groningen. Publication: Computational analysis of the human HSPH/HSPA/DNAJ family and cloning of a human HSPH/HSPA/DNAJ expression library. Hageman J, Kampinga HH. Cell Stress Chaperones. 2009 Jan;14(1):1-21. doi: 10.1007/s12192-008-0060-2. Epub 2008 Aug 7. PubMed 18686016.
Backbone
  Vector backbone: pcDNA5/FRT/TO
  Backbone manufacturer: Invitrogen
  Backbone size w/o insert (bp): 5137
  Vector type: Mammalian Expression
  Selectable markers: Hygromycin
Growth in bacteria
  Bacterial resistance: Ampicillin, 100 μg/mL
  Growth temperature: 37°C
  Growth strain: DH5alpha
  Copy number: High Copy
Gene/Insert
  Gene/Insert name: DNAJB2b (alt name: DNAJB2b)
  Species: H. sapiens (human)
  Insert size (bp): 863
  Tag / fusion protein: His (N terminal on backbone)
  Cloning method: Restriction Enzyme; 5′ cloning site BamHI (not destroyed); 3′ cloning site NotI (not destroyed)
  Sequencing primers: 5′ LNCX; 3′ BGH-rev
Terms and licenses: Academic/Nonprofit Terms; Industry Terms: Not Available to Industry
Depositor comments: Part of the HSP40 gene family Disclaimer: For cloning the various HSP genes, the Stratagene reference RNA for cDNA synthesis was used and genes were amplified from this mixture that originates from 10 different cell lines from different somatic origin and ultimately coming from 10 different individuals. This strategy was used to maximize the chance for the presence of individual HSP transcripts. Users must be aware that this mixture thus represents 20 complete haploid genomes, meaning that for each individual gene there might be polymorphisms that could potentially have functional consequences. The library was sequence verified only for the presence of the correct gene.
How to cite: pcDNA5/FRT/TO HIS DNAJB2b was a gift from Harm Kampinga (Addgene plasmid # 19551 ; http://n2t.net/addgene:19551 ; RRID:Addgene_19551)
