[The description below was written by a language model from this plasmid's Addgene catalogue record and pLannotate feature annotations shown in this document.]
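Description:
pcDNA5/FRT/TO HIS DNAJB2b is a mammalian expression plasmid built on the Invitrogen pcDNA5/FRT/TO backbone and carrying the human DNAJB2b cDNA, an isoform of DNAJB2 (also known as HSJ1), a member of the HSP40/DNAJ co-chaperone family. It is propagated in E. coli through a high-copy ColE1/pUC-type origin with ampicillin selection (AmpR). The insert was cloned between BamHI and NotI sites, both retained, and is fused to an N-terminal His tag supplied by the modified backbone. The catalogue lists the insert as 863 bp, whereas the annotated DNAJB2 coding feature in the 6,090 nt sequence spans roughly 970 bp, a difference the record does not explain.

Expression is driven by the CMV immediate-early enhancer and promoter, followed by two tet operator sites (annotated here as short tetO-containing promoter fragments). In cells expressing the Tet repressor, transcription is blocked until tetracycline or doxycycline is added; in cells lacking the repressor, the promoter behaves constitutively. The transcript is terminated by the bGH polyadenylation signal. Downstream lies an FRT site directly preceding a hygromycin resistance gene with an SV40 poly(A) signal but no annotated full promoter of its own. In this backbone design, Flp-mediated recombination into a genomic FRT site of a matching host line places the marker behind a resident promoter, so hygromycin resistance selects for single-copy, site-specific integrants.

The construct belongs to a human HSPH/HSPA/DNAJ chaperone expression library. The depositor notes that genes were amplified from pooled reference RNA derived from ten cell lines, so polymorphisms may be present, and clones were verified only for the identity of the gene.
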