Features (pLannotate 1.2.2; 21 found; start..end, strand, type, name):
     28..80      -  misc_feature   bom (fragment): basis of mobility region from pBR322
    235..614     +  enhancer       CMV enhancer: human cytomegalovirus immediate early enhancer
    615..818     +  promoter       CMV promoter: human cytomegalovirus (CMV) immediate early promoter
    820..839     +  promoter       PLtetO-1 promoter (fragment): modified phage lambda PL promoter with tet operator sites (Lutz and Bujard, 1997)
    841..860     +  promoter       PLtetO-1 promoter (fragment): modified phage lambda PL promoter with tet operator sites (Lutz and Bujard, 1997)
    868..901     +  promoter       TRE3GV promoter (fragment): 3rd-generation Tet-responsive promoter that can be activated by binding of Tet-On® 3G, optimized for retroviral and lentiviral vectors
   1023..1994    +  CDS            DNAJB2: DNJB2_HUMAN - Also known as HSJ1 From Homo sapiens (Human).
   2048..2272    +  polyA_signal   bGH poly(A) signal: bovine growth hormone polyadenylation signal
   2276..2297    +  promoter       SV40 promoter (fragment): SV40 enhancer and early promoter
   2318..2551    +  rep_origin     f1 ori (fragment) (sequence partly withheld): f1 bacteriophage origin of replication; arrow indicates direction of (+) strand synthesis
   2556..2603    +  protein_bind   FRT: FLP-mediated recombination occurs in the 8-bp core sequence TCTAGAAA (Turan and Bode, 2011). FLP recombinase from the Saccharomyces cerevisiae 2μ plasmid
   2611..3633    +  CDS            HygR: aminoglycoside phosphotransferase from E. coli; aph(4)-Ia; confers resistance to hygromycin
   3643..3768    +  CDS            ble (fragment): BLE_KLEPN - Experimental evidence at protein level: Swiss-Prot protein existence level 1. Binding protein with a strong affinity to the bleomycin family of antibiotics. Binds to CL990; an antimitotic-antibiotic compound. From Klebsiella pneumoniae.
   3763..3884    +  polyA_signal   SV40 poly(A) signal: SV40 polyadenylation signal
   3957..3973    -  protein_bind   lac operator: The lac repressor binds to the lac operator to inhibit transcription in E. coli. This inhibition can be relieved by adding lactose or isopropyl-β-D-thiogalactopyranoside (IPTG). lac repressor encoded by lacI
   3981..4011    -  promoter       lac promoter: promoter for the E. coli lac operon
   4026..4047    -  protein_bind   CAP binding site: CAP binding activates transcription in the presence of cAMP. E. coli catabolite activator protein
   4060..4152    -  CDS            lacI (fragment): lac repressor; lacI; The lac repressor binds to the lac operator to inhibit transcription in E. coli. This inhibition can be relieved by adding lactose or isopropyl-β-D-thiogalactopyranoside (IPTG).
   4335..4923    -  rep_origin     ori: high-copy-number ColE1/pMB1/pBR322/pUC origin of replication
   5094..5954    -  CDS            AmpR: β-lactamase; bla; confers resistance to ampicillin, carbenicillin, and related antibiotics
   5955..6059    -  promoter       AmpR promoter: bla
>Addgene plasmid #19551 | pcDNA5/FRT/TO HIS DNAJB2b | addgene full sequence | sequence record 220245 | Addgene NGS Result
GACGGATCGGGAGATCTCCCGATCCCCTATGGTGCACTCTCAGTACAATCTGCTCTGATGCCGCATAGTT
AAGCCAGTATCTGCTCCCTGCTTGTGTGTTGGAGGTCGCTGAGTAGTGCGCGAGCAAAATTTAAGCTACA
ACAAGGCAAGGCTTGACCGACAATTGCATGAAGAATCTGCTTAGGGTTAGGCGTTTTGCGCTGCTTCGCG
ATGTACGGGCCAGATATACGCGTTGACATTGATTATTGACTAGTTATTAATAGTAATCAATTACGGGGTC
ATTAGTTCATAGCCCATATATGGAGTTCCGCGTTACATAACTTACGGTAAATGGCCCGCCTGGCTGACCG
CCCAACGACCCCCGCCCATTGACGTCAATAATGACGTATGTTCCCATAGTAACGCCAATAGGGACTTTCC
ATTGACGTCAATGGGTGGAGTATTTACGGTAAACTGCCCACTTGGCAGTACATCAAGTGTATCATATGCC
AAGTACGCCCCCTATTGACGTCAATGACGGTAAATGGCCCGCCTGGCATTATGCCCAGTACATGACCTTA
TGGGACTTTCCTACTTGGCAGTACATCTACGTATTAGTCATCGCTATTACCATGGTGATGCGGTTTTGGC
AGTACATCAATGGGCGTGGATAGCGGTTTGACTCACGGGGATTTCCAAGTCTCCACCCCATTGACGTCAA
TGGGAGTTTGTTTTGGCACCAAAATCAACGGGACTTTCCAAAATGTCGTAACAACTCCGCCCCATTGACG
CAAATGGGCGGTAGGCGTGTACGGTGGGAGGTCTATATAAGCAGAGCTCTCCCTATCAGTGATAGAGATC
TCCCTATCAGTGATAGAGATCGTCGACGAGCTCGTTTAGTGAACCGTCAGATCGCCTGGAGACGCCATCC
ACGCTGTTTTGACCTCCATAGAAGACACCGGGACCGATCCAGCCTCCGGACTCTAGCGTTTAAACTTAAG
CTTCTGCAGACCATGCATCATCACCATCACCATGGATCCACCATGGCATCCTACTACGAGATCCTAGACG
TGCCGCGAAGTGCGTCCGCTGATGACATCAAGAAGGCGTATCGGCGCAAGGCTCTCCAGTGGCACCCAGA
CAAAAACCCAGATAATAAAGAGTTTGCTGAGAAGAAATTTAAGGAGGTGGCCGAGGCATATGAAGTGCTG
TCTGACAAGCACAAGCGGGAGATTTACGACCGCTATGGCCGGGAAGGGCTGACAGGGACAGGAACTGGCC
CATCTCGGGCAGAAGCTGGCAGTGGTGGGCCTGGCTTCACCTTCACCTTCCGCAGCCCCGAGGAGGTCTT
CCGGGAATTCTTTGGGAGTGGAGACCCTTTTGCAGAGCTCTTTGATGACTTGGGCCCCTTCTCAGAGCTT
CAGAACCGGGGTTCCCGACACTCAGGCCCCTTCTTTACCTTCTCTTCCTCCTTCCCTGGGCACTCCGATT
TCTCCTCCTCATCTTTCTCCTTCAGTCCTGGGGCTGGTGCTTTTCGCTCTGTTTCTACATCTACCACCTT
TGTCCAAGGACGCCGCATCACCACACGCAGAATCATGGAGAACGGGCAGGAGCGGGTGGAAGTGGAGGAG
GATGGGCAGCTGAAGTCAGTCACAATCAATGGTGTCCCAGATGACCTGGCACTGGGCTTGGAGCTGAGCC
GTCGCGAGCAGCAGCCGTCAGTCACTTCCAGGTCTGGGGGCACTCAGGTCCAGCAGACCCCTGCCTCATG
CCCCTTGGACAGCGACCTCTCTGAGGATGAGGACCTGCAGCTGGCCATGGCCTACAGCCTGTCAGAGATG
GAGGCAGCTGGGAAGAAACCCGCAGGTGGGCGGGAGGCACAGCACCGACGGCAGGGGCGGCCCAAGGCCC
AGCACCAAGATCCAGGCTTGGGGGGGACCCAGGAGGGTGCGAGGGGTGAAGCAACCAAACGCAGTCCATC
CCCAGAGGAGAAGGCCTCTCGCTGCCTCATCCTCTGAGCGGCCGCTCGAGTCTAGAGGGCCCGTTTAAAC
CCGCTGATCAGCCTCGACTGTGCCTTCTAGTTGCCAGCCATCTGTTGTTTGCCCCTCCCCCGTGCCTTCC
TTGACCCTGGAAGGTGCCACTCCCACTGTCCTTTCCTAATAAAATGAGGAAATTGCATCGCATTGTCTGA
GTAGGTGTCATTCTATTCTGGGGGGTGGGGTGGGGCAGGACAGCAAGGGGGAGGATTGGGAAGACAATAG
CAGGCATGCTGGGGATGCGGTGGGCTCTATGGCTTCTGAGGCGGAAAGAACCAGCTGGGGCTCTAGGGGG
TATCCCC
[124 nt withheld, positions 2318-2441]
C
[91 nt withheld, positions 2443-2533]
AGGGTGATGGTTCACGTACCTAGAAGTTCCTATTCCGAAGTTCCTATTCTCTAGAAAGTATAGGAACTTC
CTTGGCCAAAAAGCCTGAACTCACCGCGACGTCTGTCGAGAAGTTTCTGATCGAAAAGTTCGACAGCGTC
TCCGACCTGATGCAGCTCTCGGAGGGCGAAGAATCTCGTGCTTTCAGCTTCGATGTAGGAGGGCGTGGAT
ATGTCCTGCGGGTAAATAGCTGCGCCGATGGTTTCTACAAAGATCGTTATGTTTATCGGCACTTTGCATC
GGCCGCGCTCCCGATTCCGGAAGTGCTTGACATTGGGGAATTCAGCGAGAGCCTGACCTATTGCATCTCC
CGCCGTGCACAGGGTGTCACGTTGCAAGACCTGCCTGAAACCGAACTGCCCGCTGTTCTGCAGCCGGTCG
CGGAGGCCATGGATGCGATCGCTGCGGCCGATCTTAGCCAGACGAGCGGGTTCGGCCCATTCGGACCGCA
AGGAATCGGTCAATACACTACATGGCGTGATTTCATATGCGCGATTGCTGATCCCCATGTGTATCACTGG
CAAACTGTGATGGACGACACCGTCAGTGCGTCCGTCGCGCAGGCTCTCGATGAGCTGATGCTTTGGGCCG
AGGACTGCCCCGAAGTCCGGCACCTCGTGCACGCGGATTTCGGCTCCAACAATGTCCTGACGGACAATGG
CCGCATAACAGCGGTCATTGACTGGAGCGAGGCGATGTTCGGGGATTCCCAATACGAGGTCGCCAACATC
TTCTTCTGGAGGCCGTGGTTGGCTTGTATGGAGCAGCAGACGCGCTACTTCGAGCGGAGGCATCCGGAGC
TTGCAGGATCGCCGCGGCTCCGGGCGTATATGCTCCGCATTGGTCTTGACCAACTCTATCAGAGCTTGGT
TGACGGCAATTTCGATGATGCAGCTTGGGCGCAGGGTCGATGCGACGCAATCGTCCGATCCGGAGCCGGG
ACTGTCGGGCGTACACAAATCGCCCGCAGAAGCGCGGCCGTCTGGACCGATGGCTGTGTAGAAGTACTCG
CCGATAGTGGAAACCGACGCCCCAGCACTCGTCCGAGGGCAAAGGAATAGCACGTACTACGAGATTTCGA
TTCCACCGCCGCCTTCTATGAAAGGTTGGGCTTCGGAATCGTTTTCCGGGACGCCGGCTGGATGATCCTC
CAGCGCGGGGATCTCATGCTGGAGTTCTTCGCCCACCCCAACTTGTTTATTGCAGCTTATAATGGTTACA
AATAAAGCAATAGCATCACAAATTTCACAAATAAAGCATTTTTTTCACTGCATTCTAGTTGTGGTTTGTC
CAAACTCATCAATGTATCTTATCATGTCTGTATACCGTCGACCTCTAGCTAGAGCTTGGCGTAATCATGG
TCATAGCTGTTTCCTGTGTGAAATTGTTATCCGCTCACAATTCCACACAACATACGAGCCGGAAGCATAA
AGTGTAAAGCCTGGGGTGCCTAATGAGTGAGCTAACTCACATTAATTGCGTTGCGCTCACTGCCCGCTTT
CCAGTCGGGAAACCTGTCGTGCCAGCTGCATTAATGAATCGGCCAACGCGCGGGGAGAGGCGGTTTGCGT
ATTGGGCGCTCTTCCGCTTCCTCGCTCACTGACTCGCTGCGCTCGGTCGTTCGGCTGCGGCGAGCGGTAT
CAGCTCACTCAAAGGCGGTAATACGGTTATCCACAGAATCAGGGGATAACGCAGGAAAGAACATGTGAGC
AAAAGGCCAGCAAAAGGCCAGGAACCGTAAAAAGGCCGCGTTGCTGGCGTTTTTCCATAGGCTCCGCCCC
CCTGACGAGCATCACAAAAATCGACGCTCAAGTCAGAGGTGGCGAAACCCGACAGGACTATAAAGATACC
AGGCGTTTCCCCCTGGAAGCTCCCTCGTGCGCTCTCCTGTTCCGACCCTGCCGCTTACCGGATACCTGTC
CGCCTTTCTCCCTTCGGGAAGCGTGGCGCTTTCTCATAGCTCACGCTGTAGGTATCTCAGTTCGGTGTAG
GTCGTTCGCTCCAAGCTGGGCTGTGTGCACGAACCCCCCGTTCAGCCCGACCGCTGCGCCTTATCCGGTA
ACTATCGTCTTGAGTCCAACCCGGTAAGACACGACTTATCGCCACTGGCAGCAGCCACTGGTAACAGGAT
TAGCAGAGCGAGGTATGTAGGCGGTGCTACAGAGTTCTTGAAGTGGTGGCCTAACTACGGCTACACTAGA
AGAACAGTATTTGGTATCTGCGCTCTGCTGAAGCCAGTTACCTTCGGAAAAAGAGTTGGTAGCTCTTGAT
CCGGCAAACAAACCACCGCTGGTAGCGGTGGTTTTTTTGTTTGCAAGCAGCAGATTACGCGCAGAAAAAA
AGGATCTCAAGAAGATCCTTTGATCTTTTCTACGGGGTCTGACGCTCAGTGGAACGAAAACTCACGTTAA
GGGATTTTGGTCATGAGATTATCAAAAAGGATCTTCACCTAGATCCTTTTAAATTAAAAATGAAGTTTTA
AATCAATCTAAAGTATATATGAGTAAACTTGGTCTGACAGTTACCAATGCTTAATCAGTGAGGCACCTAT
CTCAGCGATCTGTCTATTTCGTTCATCCATAGTTGCCTGACTCCCCGTCGTGTAGATAACTACGATACGG
GAGGGCTTACCATCTGGCCCCAGTGCTGCAATGATACCGCGAGACCCACGCTCACCGGCTCCAGATTTAT
CAGCAATAAACCAGCCAGCCGGAAGGGCCGAGCGCAGAAGTGGTCCTGCAACTTTATCCGCCTCCATCCA
GTCTATTAATTGTTGCCGGGAAGCTAGAGTAAGTAGTTCGCCAGTTAATAGTTTGCGCAACGTTGTTGCC
ATTGCTACAGGCATCGTGGTGTCACGCTCGTCGTTTGGTATGGCTTCATTCAGCTCCGGTTCCCAACGAT
CAAGGCGAGTTACATGATCCCCCATGTTGTGCAAAAAAGCGGTTAGCTCCTTCGGTCCTCCGATCGTTGT
CAGAAGTAAGTTGGCCGCAGTGTTATCACTCATGGTTATGGCAGCACTGCATAATTCTCTTACTGTCATG
CCATCCGTAAGATGCTTTTCTGTGACTGGTGAGTACTCAACCAAGTCATTCTGAGAATAGTGTATGCGGC
GACCGAGTTGCTCTTGCCCGGCGTCAATACGGGATAATACCGCGCCACATAGCAGAACTTTAAAAGTGCT
CATCATTGGAAAACGTTCTTCGGGGCGAAAACTCTCAAGGATCTTACCGCTGTTGAGATCCAGTTCGATG
TAACCCACTCGTGCACCCAACTGATCTTCAGCATCTTTTACTTTCACCAGCGTTTCTGGGTGAGCAAAAA
CAGGAAGGCAAAATGCCGCAAAAAAGGGAATAAGGGCGACACGGAAATGTTGAATACTCATACTCTTCCT
TTTTCAATATTATTGAAGCATTTATCAGGGTTATTGTCTCATGAGCGGATACATATTTGAATGTATTTAG
AAAAATAAACAAATAGGGGTTCCGCGCACATTTCCCCGAAAAGTGCCACCTGACGTC
